>Addgene plasmid #236920 | pNL [NlucP/p53-RE/Hygro] Vector | addgene full sequence | sequence record 473373 | Addgene NGS Result
GGCCTAACTGGCCGGTACCTGAGCTCTACAGAACATGTCTAAGCATGCTGTGCCTTGCCTGGACTTGCCT
GGCCTTGCCTTGGGCTCGAGGATATCAAGATCTGGCCTCGGCGGCCAAGCTTAGACACTAGAGGGTATAT
AATGGAAGCTCGACTTCCAGCTTGGCAATCCGGTACTGTTGGTAAAGCCACCATGGTCTTCACACTCGAA
GATTTCGTTGGGGACTGGCGACAGACAGCCGGCTACAACCTGGACCAAGTCCTTGAACAGGGAGGTGTGT
CCAGTTTGTTTCAGAATCTCGGGGTGTCCGTAACTCCGATCCAAAGGATTGTCCTGAGCGGTGAAAATGG
GCTGAAGATCGACATCCATGTCATCATCCCGTATGAAGGTCTGAGCGGCGACCAAATGGGCCAGATCGAA
AAAATTTTTAAGGTGGTGTACCCTGTGGATGATCATCACTTTAAGGTGATCCTGCACTATGGCACACTGG
TAATCGACGGGGTTACGCCGAACATGATCGACTATTTCGGACGGCCGTATGAAGGCATCGCCGTGTTCGA
CGGCAAAAAGATCACTGTAACAGGGACCCTGTGGAACGGCAACAAAATTATCGACGAGCGCCTGATCAAC
CCCGACGGCTCCCTGCTGTTCCGAGTAACCATCAACGGAGTGACCGGCTGGCGGCTGTGCGAACGCATTC
TGGCGAATTCTCACGGCTTTCCGCCTGAGGTTGAAGAGCAAGCCGCCGGTACATTGCCTATGTCCTGCGC
ACAAGAAAGCGGTATGGACCGGCACCCAGCCGCTTGTGCTTCAGCTCGCATCAACGTCTAAGGCCGCGAC
TCTAGAGTCGGGGCGGCCGGCCGCTTCGAGCAGACATGATAAGATACATTGATGAGTTTGGACAAACCAC
AACTAGAATGCAGTGAAAAAAATGCTTTATTTGTGAAATTTGTGATGCTATTGCTTTATTTGTAACCATT
ATAAGCTGCAATAAACAAGTTAACAACAACAATTGCATTCATTTTATGTTTCAGGTTCAGGGGGAGGTGT
GGGAGGTTTTTTAAAGCAAGTAAAACCTCTACAAATGTGGTAAAATCGATAAGGATCCGTTTGCGTATTG
GGCGCTCTTCCGCTGATCTGCGCAGCACCATGGCCTGAAATAACCTCTGAAAGAGGAACTTGGTTAGCTA
CCTTCTGAGGCGGAAAGAACCAGCTGTGGAATGTGTGTCAGTTAGGGTGTGGAAAGTCCCCAGGCTCCCC
AGCAGGCAGAAGTATGCAAAGCATGCATCTCAATTAGTCAGCAACCAGGTGTGGAAAGTCCCCAGGCTCC
CCAGCAGGCAGAAGTATGCAAAGCATGCATCTCAATTAGTCAGCAACCATAGTCCCGCCCCTAACTCCGC
CCATCCCGCCCCTAACTCCGCCCAGTTCCGCCCATTCTCCGCCCCATGGCTGACTAATTTTTTTTATTTA
TGCAGAGGCCGAGGCCGCCTCTGCCTCTGAGCTATTCCAGAAGTAGTGAGGAGGCTTTTTTGGAGGCCTA
GGCTTTTGCAAAAAGCTCGATTCTTCTGACACTAGCGCCACCATGAAGAAGCCCGAACTCACCGCTACCA
GCGTTGAAAAATTTCTCATCGAGAAGTTCGACAGTGTGAGCGACCTGATGCAGTTGTCGGAGGGCGAAGA
GAGCCGAGCCTTCAGCTTCGATGTCGGCGGACGCGGCTATGTACTGCGGGTGAATAGCTGCGCTGATGGC
TTCTACAAAGACCGCTACGTGTACCGCCACTTCGCCAGCGCTGCACTACCCATCCCCGAAGTGTTGGACA
TCGGCGAGTTCAGCGAGAGCCTGACATACTGCATCAGTAGACGCGCCCAAGGCGTTACTCTCCAAGACCT
CCCCGAAACAGAGCTGCCTGCTGTGTTACAGCCTGTCGCCGAAGCTATGGATGCTATTGCCGCCGCCGAC
CTCAGTCAAACCAGCGGCTTCGGCCCATTCGGGCCCCAAGGCATCGGCCAGTACACAACCTGGCGGGATT
TCATTTGCGCCATTGCTGATCCCCATGTCTACCACTGGCAGACCGTGATGGACGACACCGTGTCCGCCAG
CGTAGCTCAAGCCCTGGACGAACTGATGCTGTGGGCCGAAGACTGTCCCGAGGTGCGCCACCTCGTCCAT
GCCGACTTCGGCAGCAACAACGTCCTGACCGACAACGGCCGCATCACCGCCGTAATCGACTGGTCCGAAG
CTATGTTCGGGGACAGTCAGTACGAGGTGGCCAACATCTTCTTCTGGCGGCCCTGGCTGGCTTGCATGGA
GCAGCAGACTCGCTACTTCGAGCGCCGGCATCCCGAGCTGGCCGGCAGCCCTCGTCTGCGAGCCTACATG
CTGCGCATCGGCCTGGATCAGCTCTACCAGAGCCTCGTGGACGGCAACTTCGACGATGCTGCCTGGGCTC
AAGGCCGCTGCGATGCCATCGTCCGCAGCGGGGCCGGCACCGTCGGTCGCACACAAATCGCTCGCCGGAG
CGCAGCCGTATGGACCGACGGCTGCGTCGAGGTGCTGGCCGACAGCGGCAACCGCCGGCCCAGTACACGA
CCGCGCGCTAAGGAGGTAGGTCGAGTTTAAACTCTAGAACCGGTCATGGCCGCAATAAAATATCTTTATT
TTCATTACATCTGTGTGTTGGTTTTTTGTGTGTTCGAACTAGATGCTGTCGACCGATGCCCTTGAGAGCC
TTCAACCCAGTCAGCTCCTTCCGGTGGGCGCGGGGCATGACTATCGTCGCCGCACTTATGACTGTCTTCT
TTATCATGCAACTCGTAGGACAGGTGCCGGCAGCGCTCTTCCGCTTCCTCGCTCACTGACTCGCTGCGCT
CGGTCGTTCGGCTGCGGCGAGCGGTATCAGCTCACTCAAAGGCGGTAATACGGTTATCCACAGAATCAGG
GGATAACGCAGGAAAGAACATGTGAGCAAAAGGCCAGCAAAAGGCCAGGAACCGTAAAAAGGCCGCGTTG
CTGGCGTTTTTCCATAGGCTCCGCCCCCCTGACGAGCATCACAAAAATCGACGCTCAAGTCAGAGGTGGC
GAAACCCGACAGGACTATAAAGATACCAGGCGTTTCCCCCTGGAAGCTCCCTCGTGCGCTCTCCTGTTCC
GACCCTGCCGCTTACCGGATACCTGTCCGCCTTTCTCCCTTCGGGAAGCGTGGCGCTTTCTCATAGCTCA
CGCTGTAGGTATCTCAGTTCGGTGTAGGTCGTTCGCTCCAAGCTGGGCTGTGTGCACGAACCCCCCGTTC
AGCCCGACCGCTGCGCCTTATCCGGTAACTATCGTCTTGAGTCCAACCCGGTAAGACACGACTTATCGCC
ACTGGCAGCAGCCACTGGTAACAGGATTAGCAGAGCGAGGTATGTAGGCGGTGCTACAGAGTTCTTGAAG
TGGTGGCCTAACTACGGCTACACTAGAAGAACAGTATTTGGTATCTGCGCTCTGCTGAAGCCAGTTACCT
TCGGAAAAAGAGTTGGTAGCTCTTGATCCGGCAAACAAACCACCGCTGGTAGCGGTGGTTTTTTTGTTTG
CAAGCAGCAGATTACGCGCAGAAAAAAAGGATCTCAAGAAGATCCTTTGATCTTTTCTACGGGGTCTGAC
GCTCAGTGGAACGAAAACTCACGTTAAGGGATTTTGGTCATGAGATTATCAAAAAGGATCTTCACCTAGA
TCCTTTTAAATTAAAAATGAAGTTTTAAATCAATCTAAAGTATATATGAGTAAACTTGGTCTGACAGCGG
CCGCAAATGCTAAACCACTGCAGTGGTTACCAGTGCTTGATCAGTGAGGCACCGATCTCAGCGATCTGCC
TATTTCGTTCGTCCATAGTGGCCTGACTCCCCGTCGTGTAGATCACTACGATTCGTGAGGGCTTACCATC
AGGCCCCAGCGCAGCAATGATGCCGCGAGAGCCGCGTTCACCGGCCCCCGATTTGTCAGCAATGAACCAG
CCAGCAGGGAGGGCCGAGCGAAGAAGTGGTCCTGCTACTTTGTCCGCCTCCATCCAGTCTATGAGCTGCT
GTCGTGATGCTAGAGTAAGAAGTTCGCCAGTGAGTAGTTTCCGAAGAGTTGTGGCCATTGCTACTGGCAT
CGTGGTATCACGCTCGTCGTTCGGTATGGCTTCGTTCAACTCTGGTTCCCAGCGGTCAAGCCGGGTCACA
TGATCACCCATATTATGAAGAAATGCAGTCAGCTCCTTAGGGCCTCCGATCGTTGTCAGAAGTAAGTTGG
CCGCGGTGTTGTCGCTCATGGTAATGGCAGCACTACACAATTCTCTTACCGTCATGCCATCCGTAAGATG
CTTTTCCGTGACCGGCGAGTACTCAACCAAGTCGTTTTGTGAGTAGTGTATACGGCGACCAAGCTGCTCT
TGCCCGGCGTCTATACGGGACAACACCGCGCCACATAGCAGTACTTTGAAAGTGCTCATCATCGGGAATC
GTTCTTCGGGGCGGAAAGACTCAAGGATCTTGCCGCTATTGAGATCCAGTTCGATATAGCCCACTCTTGC
ACCCAGTTGATCTTCAGCATCTTTTACTTTCACCAGCGTTTCGGGGTGTGCAAAAACAGGCAAGCAAAAT
GCCGCAAAGAAGGGAATGAGTGCGACACGAAAATGTTGGATGCTCATACTCGTCCTTTTTCAATATTATT
GAAGCATTTATCAGGGTTACTAGTACGTCTCTCAAGGATAAGTAAGTAATATTAAGGTACGGGAGGTATT
GGACAGGCCGCAATAAAATATCTTTATTTTCATTACATCTGTGTGTTGGTTTTTTGTGTGAATCGATAGT
ACTAACATACGCTCTCCATCAAAACAAAACGAAACAAAACAAACTAGCAAAATAGGCTGTCCCCAGTGCA
AGTGCAGGTGCCAGAACATTTCTCT
Features (pLannotate 1.2.2; 14 found; start..end, strand, type, name):
    129..160     +  promoter       minP: minimal TATA-box promoter with low basal activity
    193..705     +  CDS            Nluc: NanoLuc® luciferase human codon-optimized
    718..828     +  CDS            ODC1 (fragment): DCOR_HUMAN - Experimental evidence at protein level: Swiss-Prot protein existence level 1. Catalyzes the first and rate-limiting step of polyamine biosynthesis that converts ornithine into putrescine, which is the precursor for the polyamines, spermidine and spermine. Polyamines are essential for cell proliferation and are implicated in cellular processes, ranging from DNA replication to apoptosis. From Homo sapiens (Human).
    880..1001    -  polyA_signal   SV40 poly(A) signal: SV40 polyadenylation signal
   1027..1158    -  CDS            LT_SV40 (fragment): Experimental evidence at protein level: Swiss-Prot protein existence level 1. Isoform 17kT antigen targets host RBL2 for degradation and promotes cell proliferation. Transactivates host cyclin A promoter through its J domain. From Simian virus 40 (SV40).
   1195..1552    +  promoter       SV40 promoter: SV40 enhancer and early promoter
   1583..2620    +  CDS            HygR: hygromycin B phosphotransferase confers resistance to hygromycin
   2644..2692    +  polyA_signal   poly(A) signal: synthetic polyadenylation signal
   2708..2839    +  CDS            TcR (fragment): tetracycline efflux protein; tet; confers resistance to tetracycline
   3019..3607    -  rep_origin     ori: high-copy-number ColE1/pMB1/pBR322/pUC origin of replication
   3807..4667    -  CDS            AmpR: β-lactamase confers resistance to ampicillin, carbenicillin, and related antibiotics
   4668..4709    -  promoter       AmpR promoter (fragment): bla
   4772..4820    +  polyA_signal   poly(A) signal: synthetic polyadenylation signal
   4834..4925    +  misc_feature   pause site: RNA polymerase II transcriptional pause signal from the human α2 globin gene
