[The description below was written by a language model from this plasmid's Addgene catalogue record and pLannotate feature annotations shown in this document.]
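Description:
pNL [NlucP/p53-RE/Hygro] Vector is a mammalian luciferase reporter plasmid of about 4.9 kb, listed as derived from the pNL1.1.CMV[Nluc/CMV] backbone. It is designed to report transcriptional activity driven by p53. It replicates in E. coli from a high-copy ColE1/pUC-type origin and is selected with ampicillin through the β-lactamase gene. A separate cassette, with the SV40 enhancer/early promoter driving hygromycin B phosphotransferase followed by a synthetic poly(A) signal, allows hygromycin selection of stably transfected mammalian cells.

Although the catalogue lists the insert as human p53 (TP53), the name and stated purpose indicate that the payload is a p53 response element, not the p53 coding sequence, and no TP53 CDS appears in the feature table. The response element itself is not annotated. It presumably lies in the short unannotated stretch upstream of minP, a minimal TATA-box promoter with low basal activity, so that transcription depends on p53 binding to the element. minP drives human codon-optimized NanoLuc luciferase, which is followed by a fragment of human ornithine decarboxylase. This corresponds to the PEST-type degradation sequence implied by "NlucP". It shortens the reporter's half-life, so the luminescent signal tracks changes in transcription more closely. An SV40 poly(A) signal terminates the reporter transcript. A synthetic poly(A) signal and an RNA polymerase II pause site from the human α2 globin gene sit upstream of the reporter cassette on the circular map, reducing background from read-through transcription originating in the backbone.

The construct is used in transient or stable luciferase assays to monitor activation of the p53 pathway.
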