Addgene plasmid #236920: pNL [NlucP/p53-RE/Hygro] Vector
Purpose: Express p53 response element in luciferase reporter assay
Depositing lab: Promega Corporation.
Backbone
  Vector backbone: pNL1.1.CMV[Nluc/CMV] Vector
  Vector type: Luciferase
  Selectable markers: Hygromycin
Growth in bacteria
  Bacterial resistance: Ampicillin, 100 μg/mL
  Growth temperature: 37°C
  Growth strain: DH5alpha
  Copy number: High Copy
Gene/Insert
  Gene/Insert name: p53
  Species: H. sapiens (human)
  Mutation: None
  Entrez Gene: TP53 (a.k.a. BCC7, BMFS5, LFS1, P53, TRP53)
  Promoter: minP
  Tag / fusion protein: NanoLuc (R) (N terminal on backbone)
  Cloning method: Other
Terms and licenses: Academic/Nonprofit Terms; Industry Terms
How to cite: pNL [NlucP/p53-RE/Hygro] Vector was a gift from Promega Corporation (Addgene plasmid # 236920 ; http://n2t.net/addgene:236920 ; RRID:Addgene_236920)
